Addgene plasmid #179732: TtEnd5A_pEHISTEV
Purpose: TtEnd5A_pEHISTEV expression vector encodes first Thermogutta terrifontis Endoglucanase (19-531 amino acid residues) of Glycoside Hydrolase Family 5.
Depositing lab: James Naismith. Depositing organization: University of Oxford. Publication: Structural and functional snapshots of a broad-specificity endoglucanase from Thermogutta terrifontis for biomass saccharification. Hussain N, Mikolajek H, Harrison PJ, Paterson N, Akhtar MW, Sadaf S, Naismith JH. Arch Biochem Biophys. 2025 Feb;764:110274. doi: 10.1016/j.abb.2024.110274. Epub 2024 Dec 17. PubMed 39701201.
Backbone
  Vector backbone: pEHISTEV vector
  Backbone manufacturer: BSRC, St Andrews
  Backbone size w/o insert (bp): 5363
  Vector type: Bacterial Expression
Growth in bacteria
  Bacterial resistance: Kanamycin, 50 μg/mL
  Growth temperature: 37°C
  Growth strain: DH5alpha
  Copy number: High Copy
Gene/Insert
  Gene/Insert name: TtEnd5A (alt name: TtCel5A)
  Species: Thermogutta terrifontis R1
  Insert size (bp): 1539
  Mutation: 19 Amino acids from N-terminal encoding Signal peptide were deleted.
  GenBank ID: CP018477.1
  Promoter: T7
  Tag / fusion protein: 6xHis (N terminal on backbone)
  Cloning method: Restriction Enzyme; 5′ cloning site NcoI (not destroyed); 3′ cloning site XhoI (not destroyed)
  Sequencing primers: 5′ T7 promoter; 3′ T7 terminator
Resource information
  A portion of this plasmid was derived from a plasmid made by: The insert gene was orignally synthesized by Invitrogen, Thermo fisher scientific. Then it was cloned in pEHISTEV in Naismith Lab.
Terms and licenses: Academic/Nonprofit Terms; Industry Terms: Not Available to Industry
How to cite: TtEnd5A_pEHISTEV was a gift from James Naismith (Addgene plasmid # 179732 ; http://n2t.net/addgene:179732 ; RRID:Addgene_179732)
