[The description below was written by a language model from this plasmid's Addgene catalogue record and pLannotate feature annotations shown in this document.]
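Description:
TtEnd5A_pEHISTEV is a bacterial expression plasmid built on the pEHISTEV backbone, a pET-style vector, and carries the gene for TtEnd5A (also called TtCel5A), a glycoside hydrolase family 5 endoglucanase from Thermogutta terrifontis R1. The insert, about 1.5 kb, encodes residues 19–531 of the enzyme, with the N-terminal signal peptide removed so that the mature protein is made in the cytoplasm. The gene was originally obtained by commercial synthesis and was cloned between NcoI and XhoI sites, both of which are retained. The sequenced plasmid is 6,860 nt. It is propagated through a ColE1/pBR322-type origin and selected with kanamycin via an aminoglycoside phosphotransferase gene. The catalogue lists it as high copy, although the annotation also detects rop and the bom region, which are typical of pBR322-derived pET backbones. An f1 origin is present as well.

Expression is driven by a T7 promoter followed by a lac operator and the T7 gene 10 ribosome binding site, with a plasmid-borne lacI gene supplying repressor. Transcription therefore depends on a host providing T7 RNA polymerase and can be induced with IPTG, and it ends at a T7 terminator. Upstream of the insert the backbone contributes an N-terminal polyhistidine tag and a TEV protease site, allowing metal-affinity purification and subsequent tag removal. A second short His-coding stretch is annotated just downstream of the insert region, but the record does not say whether it is translated. The short trpC terminator, TcR and SET1 fragment matches are probably incidental or backbone remnants. The associated work concerns structural and functional study of this broad-specificity endoglucanase for biomass saccharification, which fits use of the plasmid for recombinant protein production.
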