Features (pLannotate 1.2.2; 21 found; start..end, strand, type, name):
     52..99      +  terminator     T7 terminator: transcription terminator for bacteriophage T7 RNA polymerase
    136..564     +  rep_origin     f1 ori (sequence partly withheld): f1 bacteriophage origin of replication; arrow indicates direction of (+) strand synthesis
    617..674     +  promoter       AmpR promoter (fragment): bla
    683..1498    -  CDS            KanR: aminoglycoside phosphotransferase; aph(3')-Ia; confers resistance to kanamycin in bacteria or G418 (Geneticin®) in eukaryotes
   1620..2208    +  rep_origin     ori: high-copy-number ColE1/pMB1/pBR322/pUC origin of replication
   2394..2533    -  misc_feature   bom: basis of mobility region from pBR322
   2635..2826    -  CDS            rop: Rop protein, which maintains plasmids at low copy number; rop
   2843..3223    +  CDS            YPB1_ECOLX: Protein predicted: Swiss-Prot protein existence level 4. From Escherichia coli.
   3295..3586    -  CDS            TcR (fragment): tetracycline efflux protein; tet; confers resistance to tetracycline
   3601..3622    -  protein_bind   CAP binding site: CAP binding activates transcription in the presence of cAMP. E. coli catabolite activator protein
   3635..4717    -  CDS            lacI: lac repressor; lacI; The lac repressor binds to the lac operator to inhibit transcription in E. coli. This inhibition can be relieved by adding lactose or isopropyl-β-D-thiogalactopyranoside (IPTG).
   4718..4795    -  promoter       lacI promoter: lacI
   4803..5082    -  CDS            TcR (fragment): tetracycline efflux protein; tet; confers resistance to tetracycline
   5108..5126    +  promoter       T7 promoter: promoter for bacteriophage T7 RNA polymerase
   5127..5151    +  protein_bind   lac operator: The lac repressor binds to the lac operator to inhibit transcription in E. coli. This inhibition can be relieved by adding lactose or isopropyl-β-D-thiogalactopyranoside (IPTG). lac repressor encoded by lacI
   5166..5188    +  RBS            RBS: efficient ribosome binding site from bacteriophage T7 gene 10 (Olins and Rangwala, 1989)
   5206..5225    +  CDS            8xHis (fragment): 8xHis affinity tag
   5247..5267    +  CDS            TEV site: tobacco etch virus (TEV) protease recognition and cleavage site
   6298..6314    -  terminator     trpC terminator (fragment): trpC; transcription terminator from the Aspergillus nidulans trpC gene
   6828..6845    +  CDS            9xHis (fragment): 9xHis affinity tag
   6855..44      +  CDS            SET1 (fragment) (across the origin): solubility-enhancement tag derived from T7 phage gene 10B
>Addgene plasmid #179732 | TtEnd5A_pEHISTEV | addgene full sequence | sequence record 357162 | Addgene NGS Result
AACAAAGCCCGAAAGGAAGCTGAGTTGGCTGCTGCCACCGCTGAGCAATAACTAGCATAACCCCTTGGGG
CCTCTAAACGGGTCTTGAGGGGTTTTTTGCTGAAAGGAGGAACTATATCCGGATTGGCGAATGGG
[124 nt withheld, positions 136-259]
C
[91 nt withheld, positions 261-351]
A
[49 nt withheld, positions 353-401]
CCTTTGACGTTGGAGTCCACGTTCTTT
[37 nt withheld, positions 429-465]
ACCCTATCTCGGTCTATTCTTTTGATTTATAAGGGATTTTGCCGATTTCGGCCTATTGGTTAAAAAATGA
GCTGATTTAACAAAAATTTAACGCGAATTTTAACAAAATATTAACGCTTACAATTTAGGTGGCACTTTTC
GGGGAAATGTGCGCGGAACCCCTATTTGTTTATTTTTCTAAATACATTCAAATATGTATCCGCTCATGAA
TTAATTCTTAGAAAAACTCATCGAGCATCAAATGAAACTGCAATTTATTCATATCAGGATTATCAATACC
ATATTTTTGAAAAAGCCGTTTCTGTAATGAAGGAGAAAACTCACCGAGGCAGTTCCATAGGATGGCAAGA
TCCTGGTATCGGTCTGCGATTCCGACTCGTCCAACATCAATACAACCTATTAATTTCCCCTCGTCAAAAA
TAAGGTTATCAAGTGAGAAATCACCATGAGTGACGACTGAATCCGGTGAGAATGGCAAAAGTTTATGCAT
TTCTTTCCAGACTTGTTCAACAGGCCAGCCATTACGCTCGTCATCAAAATCACTCGCATCAACCAAACCG
TTATTCATTCGTGATTGCGCCTGAGCGAGACGAAATACGCGATCGCTGTTAAAAGGACAATTACAAACAG
GAATCGAATGCAACCGGCGCAGGAACACTGCCAGCGCATCAACAATATTTTCACCTGAATCAGGATATTC
TTCTAATACCTGGAATGCTGTTTTCCCGGGGATCGCAGTGGTGAGTAACCATGCATCATCAGGAGTACGG
ATAAAATGCTTGATGGTCGGAAGAGGCATAAATTCCGTCAGCCAGTTTAGTCTGACCATCTCATCTGTAA
CATCATTGGCAACGCTACCTTTGCCATGTTTCAGAAACAACTCTGGCGCATCGGGCTTCCCATACAATCG
ATAGATTGTCGCACCTGATTGCCCGACATTATCGCGAGCCCATTTATACCCATATAAATCAGCATCCATG
TTGGAATTTAATCGCGGCCTAGAGCAAGACGTTTCCCGTTGAATATGGCTCATAACACCCCTTGTATTAC
TGTTTATGTAAGCAGACAGTTTTATTGTTCATGACCAAAATCCCTTAACGTGAGTTTTCGTTCCACTGAG
CGTCAGACCCCGTAGAAAAGATCAAAGGATCTTCTTGAGATCCTTTTTTTCTGCGCGTAATCTGCTGCTT
GCAAACAAAAAAACCACCGCTACCAGCGGTGGTTTGTTTGCCGGATCAAGAGCTACCAACTCTTTTTCCG
AAGGTAACTGGCTTCAGCAGAGCGCAGATACCAAATACTGTCCTTCTAGTGTAGCCGTAGTTAGGCCACC
ACTTCAAGAACTCTGTAGCACCGCCTACATACCTCGCTCTGCTAATCCTGTTACCAGTGGCTGCTGCCAG
TGGCGATAAGTCGTGTCTTACCGGGTTGGACTCAAGACGATAGTTACCGGATAAGGCGCAGCGGTCGGGC
TGAACGGGGGGTTCGTGCACACAGCCCAGCTTGGAGCGAACGACCTACACCGAACTGAGATACCTACAGC
GTGAGCTATGAGAAAGCGCCACGCTTCCCGAAGGGAGAAAGGCGGACAGGTATCCGGTAAGCGGCAGGGT
CGGAACAGGAGAGCGCACGAGGGAGCTTCCAGGGGGAAACGCCTGGTATCTTTATAGTCCTGTCGGGTTT
CGCCACCTCTGACTTGAGCGTCGATTTTTGTGATGCTCGTCAGGGGGGCGGAGCCTATGGAAAAACGCCA
GCAACGCGGCCTTTTTACGGTTCCTGGCCTTTTGCTGGCCTTTTGCTCACATGTTCTTTCCTGCGTTATC
CCCTGATTCTGTGGATAACCGTATTACCGCCTTTGAGTGAGCTGATACCGCTCGCCGCAGCCGAACGACC
GAGCGCAGCGAGTCAGTGAGCGAGGAAGCGGAAGAGCGCCTGATGCGGTATTTTCTCCTTACGCATCTGT
GCGGTATTTCACACCGCAATGGTGCACTCTCAGTACAATCTGCTCTGATGCCGCATAGTTAAGCCAGTAT
ACACTCCGCTATCGCTACGTGACTGGGTCATGGCTGCGCCCCGACACCCGCCAACACCCGCTGACGCGCC
CTGACGGGCTTGTCTGCTCCCGGCATCCGCTTACAGACAAGCTGTGACCGTCTCCGGGAGCTGCATGTGT
CAGAGGTTTTCACCGTCATCACCGAAACGCGCGAGGCAGCTGCGGTAAAGCTCATCAGCGTGGTCGTGAA
GCGATTCACAGATGTCTGCCTGTTCATCCGCGTCCAGCTCGTTGAGTTTCTCCAGAAGCGTTAATGTCTG
GCTTCTGATAAAGCGGGCCATGTTAAGGGCGGTTTTTTCCTGTTTGGTCACTGATGCCTCCGTGTAAGGG
GGATTTCTGTTCATGGGGGTAATGATACCGATGAAACGAGAGAGGATGCTCACGATACGGGTTACTGATG
ATGAACATGCCCGGTTACTGGAACGTTGTGAGGGTAAACAACTGGCGGTATGGATGCGGCGGGACCAGAG
AAAAATCACTCAGGGTCAATGCCAGCGCTTCGTTAATACAGATGTAGGTGTTCCACAGGGTAGCCAGCAG
CATCCTGCGATGCAGATCCGGAACATAATGGTGCAGGGCGCTGACTTCCGCGTTTCCAGACTTTACGAAA
CACGGAAACCGAAGACCATTCATGTTGTTGCTCAGGTCGCAGACGTTTTGCAGCAGCAGTCGCTTCACGT
TCGCTCGCGTATCGGTGATTCATTCTGCTAACCAGTAAGGCAACCCCGCCAGCCTAGCCGGGTCCTCAAC
GACAGGAGCACGATCATGCGCACCCGTGGGGCCGCCATGCCGGCGATAATGGCCTGCTTCTCGCCGAAAC
GTTTGGTGGCGGGACCAGTGACGAAGGCTTGAGCGAGGGCGTGCAAGATTCCGAATACCGCAAGCGACAG
GCCGATCATCGTCGCGCTCCAGCGAAAGCGGTCCTCGCCGAAAATGACCCAGAGCGCTGCCGGCACCTGT
CCTACGAGTTGCATGATAAAGAAGACAGTCATAAGTGCGGCGACGATAGTCATGCCCCGCGCCCACCGGA
AGGAGCTGACTGGGTTGAAGGCTCTCAAGGGCATCGGTCGAGATCCCGGTGCCTAATGAGTGAGCTAACT
TACATTAATTGCGTTGCGCTCACTGCCCGCTTTCCAGTCGGGAAACCTGTCGTGCCAGCTGCATTAATGA
ATCGGCCAACGCGCGGGGAGAGGCGGTTTGCGTATTGGGCGCCAGGGTGGTTTTTCTTTTCACCAGTGAG
ACGGGCAACAGCTGATTGCCCTTCACCGCCTGGCCCTGAGAGAGTTGCAGCAAGCGGTCCACGCTGGTTT
GCCCCAGCAGGCGAAAATCCTGTTTGATGGTGGTTAACGGCGGGATATAACATGAGCTGTCTTCGGTATC
GTCGTATCCCACTACCGAGATGTCCGCACCAACGCGCAGCCCGGACTCGGTAATGGCGCGCATTGCGCCC
AGCGCCATCTGATCGTTGGCAACCAGCATCGCAGTGGGAACGATGCCCTCATTCAGCATTTGCATGGTTT
GTTGAAAACCGGACATGGCACTCCAGTCGCCTTCCCGTTCCGCTATCGGCTGAATTTGATTGCGAGTGAG
ATATTTATGCCAGCCAGCCAGACGCAGACGCGCCGAGACAGAACTTAATGGGCCCGCTAACAGCGCGATT
TGCTGGTGACCCAATGCGACCAGATGCTCCACGCCCAGTCGCGTACCGTCTTCATGGGAGAAAATAATAC
TGTTGATGGGTGTCTGGTCAGAGACATCAAGAAATAACGCCGGAACATTAGTGCAGGCAGCTTCCACAGC
AATGGCATCCTGGTCATCCAGCGGATAGTTAATGATCAGCCCACTGACGCGTTGCGCGAGAAGATTGTGC
ACCGCCGCTTTACAGGCTTCGACGCCGCTTCGTTCTACCATCGACACCACCACGCTGGCACCCAGTTGAT
CGGCGCGAGATTTAATCGCCGCGACAATTTGCGACGGCGCGTGCAGGGCCAGACTGGAGGTGGCAACGCC
AATCAGCAACGACTGTTTGCCCGCCAGTTGTTGTGCCACGCGGTTGGGAATGTAATTCAGCTCCGCCATC
GCCGCTTCCACTTTTTCCCGCGTTTTCGCAGAAACGTGGCTGGCCTGGTTCACCACGCGGGAAACGGTCT
GATAAGAGACACCGGCATACTCTGCGACATCGTATAACGTTACTGGTTTCACATTCACCACCCTGAATTG
ACTCTCTTCCGGGCGCTATCATGCCATACCGCGAAAGGTTTTGCGCCATTCGATGGTGTCCGGGATCTCG
ACGCTCTCCCTTATGCGACTCCTGCATTAGGAAGCAGCCCAGTAGTAGGTTGAGGCCGTTGAGCACCGCC
GCCGCAAGGAATGGTGCATGCAAGGAGATGGCGCCCAACAGTCCCCCGGCCACGGGGCCTGCCACCATAC
CCACGCCGAAACAAGCGCTCATGAGCCCGAAGTGGCGAGCCCGATCTTCCCCATCGGTGATGTCGGCGAT
ATAGGCGCCAGCAACCGCACCTGTGGCGCCGGTGATGCCGGCCACGATGCGTCCGGCGTAGAGGATCGAG
ATCGATCTCGATCCCGCGAAATTAATACGACTCACTATAGGGGAATTGTGAGCGGATAACAATTCCCCTC
TAGAAATAATTTTGTTTAACTTTAAGAAGGAGATATACATATGTCGTACTACCATCACCATCACCATCAC
GATTACGATATCCCAACGACCGAAAACCTGTATTTTCAGGGCGCCATGGCTGATATCCAAGAACCGGTTA
CCGTTCTGCGTTGGGATTTTGAAGAAATTGTTGGTGAACAGAATGTTCAGGCACTGCCTGCAGAATGGAT
TGCAAGCAGCAAAGAAGGTATTGCCGTTGAACGTACCGAACAAGGTGGTCGTTGTCTGCATGTTTGGGTT
GATGCAGCAACCGGTCCGGGTAGCCGTAATATTCGTTATCGTCTGCCGGTTGATAAACTGCGTGGTCAGC
GTGTTCGTGTTAATGCACTGGTTCGTGCAAAAGGTGTTAGCCAGCCTCCGAAACCGTGGAATGGTATTAA
ATGTATGCTGCGTATTGAAAGCGGTGGTGAAATTCAGTGGCCTCAGCAGAATCTGCCTGGTGGTGATTTT
GATTGGCGTCCGATTCAGTTTGTTGTTGCAGTTCCGGATGATTGTCAGCAGGTTGATCTGATTGTTGGTC
TGGAAAATGTTACCGGTGATGCATGGTTTGATAACATTGCGGTTGAAGTGATCCCGAAAAAAAAGCTGAG
CAGCAACCATAAAGAAGTGTTTAAAGGTCATAATCTGCCTCGTCTGCGTGGTGCAATGATTGGTCCGCAT
GTTACCAATGCCGATCTGCTGGAATTTGGTAATGTTTGGAAAGCCAATCATATTCGCTGGCAGCTGATTT
GGAATGGTTTTCCGCATAGTCCGGCAGATAGCGCAACCCTGGATGAATATCGTCAGTGGCTGGATGGTGC
ACTGAAACGTCTGGAAGCAGCACTGCCGGTTTGTCGTGAAGCAGGTATTCTGGTTACCGTGGATCTGCAT
ACACCGCCTGGTGGCCGTAATGAAGCAAGCGAATGTCGTATTTTTCACGATCGCGAATTTCAGAAAGCCT
TTATTGACATCTGGGAAGATATTGCACGTCGTTTTGCAGATAGTGATGTTGTTTGGGGTTATGATCTGGT
TAATGAACCGGTTGAAGGTATGGTGCCGGATGGTCTGATGAATTGGCAGCGTCTGGCCGAAGAAACCGCA
CGTCGTGTGCGTGCAATTGATCAGAAACATGCAATTATCATTGAACCGGCACCGTGGGGTAGCCCGAGCA
GCATTGCTCTGCTGGATCCGATTGATGTTCCGGGTGTTGTTTATAGCGTTCATATGTATGTTCCGCATGC
ATTTACCCATCAGGGTGTTTATGATAATCCGGTGGGTATTGTTTATCCGGGTACAATTGATGGCAAATGG
TATGATCGTAATACCCTGCGTAAAGTTCTGGAACCGGTGCGTCGTTTTCAAGAAGAAAACGGGGTTCATA
TCTATATCGGTGAATTTAGCGCAATTCGTTGGGCACCAGCCGATAGCGCATGTCAGTATCTGAAAGATTG
CATCGAAATCTTCGAGGAATATGGTTGGGATTGGGCATATCATGCATTTCGTGAATGGGATGGTTGGAGC
GTTGAACATGGTCCGGATCGTAATGATCGCAATCGTACCGCAACACCGACCGATCGTGCCCTGCTGCTGC
GTAGCTGGTATGCAGAAAATGTGAAACCGCAGTTTAGCGACAAAAAGAAGGATTAACTCGAGCACCACCA
CCACCACCACTGAGATCCGGCTGCT
